Addgene plasmid #127292: 6C1Y
Purpose: Bacterial expression for structure determination. May not contain entire coding region of gene
Depositing lab: Cheryl Arrowsmith. Depositing organization: University of Toronto.
Backbone
  Vector backbone: pET28-MHL
  Backbone manufacturer: SGC (Addgene Plasmid # 26096)
  Vector type: Bacterial Expression
Growth in bacteria
  Bacterial resistance: Kanamycin, 50 μg/mL
  Growth temperature: 37°C
  Growth strain: DH5alpha
  Copy number: Low Copy
Gene/Insert
  Gene/Insert name: mecp2 (alt name: 6C1Y)
  Species: H. sapiens (human)
  Insert size (bp): 255
  Entrez Gene: MECP2 (a.k.a. AUTSX3, MRX16, MRX79, MRXS13, MRXSL, PPMX, RS, RTS, RTT)
  Promoter: T7
  Tag / fusion protein: 6xHis-TEV (N terminal on backbone)
  Cloning method: Ligation Independent Cloning
  Sequencing primers: 5′ T7; 3′ T7-term
Terms and licenses: Academic/Nonprofit Terms; Industry Terms: Not Available to Industry
Depositor comments: N terminal tag: MHHHHHHSSGRENLYFQG. SGC Clone Sample ID: MECP2:JMC056-H10:C223652. SGC or PDB link: https://www.rcsb.org/structure/6C1Y
How to cite: 6C1Y was a gift from Cheryl Arrowsmith (Addgene plasmid # 127292 ; http://n2t.net/addgene:127292 ; RRID:Addgene_127292)
