[The description below was written by a language model from this plasmid's Addgene catalogue record and pLannotate feature annotations shown in this document.]
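Description:
6C1Y is a bacterial expression plasmid built on the pET28-MHL backbone, a pET-type vector designed for ligation-independent cloning and used to produce recombinant protein for structure determination. It carries a 255 bp fragment of human MECP2, the methyl-CpG-binding chromosomal protein. As the record notes, this is only part of the coding region rather than the full-length gene. The automated annotation matches the insert to the mouse Mecp2 entry, which probably reflects the close similarity of the orthologues, and the catalogue gives the species as human.

Expression is driven by a T7 promoter followed by a lac operator and the phage T7 gene 10 ribosome binding site. The plasmid also encodes lacI, so transcription is repressed until induced with IPTG in a host that supplies T7 RNA polymerase, and a T7 terminator closes the cassette. The backbone adds an N-terminal 6xHis tag followed by a TEV protease cleavage site, which allows metal-affinity purification and later removal of the tag. The annotation partly detects this as a capTEV fragment. His-tag and gene 10-derived fragments annotated downstream of the insert appear to be residual vector sequence, and the record does not indicate that they are fused to the product.

The plasmid is selected with kanamycin through the aph(3')-Ia gene. It replicates from a ColE1/pBR322-type origin accompanied by rop and the bom region, consistent with the low copy number listed. An f1 origin and leftover tetracycline-resistance fragments from the parental backbone are also present. The construct name corresponds to a deposited protein structure entry for the expressed MECP2 domain.
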