Features (pLannotate 1.2.2; 20 found; start..end, strand, type, name):
      1..19      +  promoter       T7 promoter: promoter for bacteriophage T7 RNA polymerase
     20..44      +  protein_bind   lac operator: The lac repressor binds to the lac operator to inhibit transcription in E. coli. This inhibition can be relieved by adding lactose or isopropyl-β-D-thiogalactopyranoside (IPTG). lac repressor encoded by lacI
     59..81      +  RBS            RBS: efficient ribosome binding site from bacteriophage T7 gene 10 (Olins and Rangwala, 1989)
     89..107     +  CDS            capTEV™ (fragment): composite tag for in vivo biotinylation, TEV protease cleavage, and 6xHis tagging
    142..396     +  CDS            Mecp2 (fragment): MECP2_MOUSE - Experimental evidence at protein level: Swiss-Prot protein existence level 1. Chromosomal protein that binds to methylated DNA. It can bind specifically to a single methyl-CpG pair. It is not influenced by sequences flanking the methyl-CpGs. Mediates transcriptional repression through interaction with histone deacetylase and the corepressor SIN3. Binds both 5-methylcytosine (5mC) and 5-hydroxymethylcytosine (5hmC)- containing DNA, with a preference for 5-methylcytosine (5mC). From Mus musculus (Mouse).
    426..443     +  CDS            9xHis (fragment): 9xHis affinity tag
    453..502     +  CDS            SET1 (fragment): solubility-enhancement tag derived from T7 phage gene 10B
    510..557     +  terminator     T7 terminator: transcription terminator for bacteriophage T7 RNA polymerase
    594..1022    +  rep_origin     f1 ori (sequence partly withheld): f1 bacteriophage origin of replication; arrow indicates direction of (+) strand synthesis
   1075..1132    +  promoter       AmpR promoter (fragment): bla
   1141..1956    -  CDS            KanR: aminoglycoside phosphotransferase; aph(3')-Ia; confers resistance to kanamycin in bacteria or G418 (Geneticin®) in eukaryotes
   2078..2666    +  rep_origin     ori: high-copy-number ColE1/pMB1/pBR322/pUC origin of replication
   2852..2991    -  misc_feature   bom: basis of mobility region from pBR322
   3093..3284    -  CDS            rop: Rop protein, which maintains plasmids at low copy number; rop
   3301..3681    +  CDS            YPB1_ECOLX: Protein predicted: Swiss-Prot protein existence level 4. From Escherichia coli.
   3753..4044    -  CDS            TcR (fragment): tetracycline efflux protein; tet; confers resistance to tetracycline
   4059..4080    -  protein_bind   CAP binding site: CAP binding activates transcription in the presence of cAMP. E. coli catabolite activator protein
   4093..5175    -  CDS            lacI: lac repressor; lacI; The lac repressor binds to the lac operator to inhibit transcription in E. coli. This inhibition can be relieved by adding lactose or isopropyl-β-D-thiogalactopyranoside (IPTG).
   5176..5253    -  promoter       lacI promoter: lacI
   5261..5540    -  CDS            TcR (fragment): tetracycline efflux protein; tet; confers resistance to tetracycline
>Addgene plasmid #127292 | 6C1Y | addgene full sequence | sequence record 247946 | Addgene NGS Result
TAATACGACTCACTATAGGGGAATTGTGAGCGGATAACAATTCCCCTCTAGAAATAATTTTGTTTAACTT
TAAGAAGGAGATATACCATGCATCATCATCATCATCACAGCAGCGGCAGAGAAAACTTGTATTTCCAGGG
CTCCCCCAAACAGCGGCGCTCCATCATCCGTGACCGGGGACCCATGTATGATGACCCCACCCTGCCTGAA
GGCTGGACACGGAAGCTTAAGCAAAGGAAATCTGGCCGCTCTGCTGGGAAGTATGATGTGTATTTGATCA
ATCCCCAGGGAAAAGCCTTTCGCTCTAAAGTGGAGTTGATTGCGTACTTCGAAAAGGTAGGCGACACATC
CCTGGACCCTAATGATTTTGACTTCACGGTAACTGGGAGAGGGAGCTGATGACGAAGCTTGCGGCCGCAC
TCGAGCACCACCACCACCACCACTGAGATCCGGCTGCTAACAAAGCCCGAAAGGAAGCTGAGTTGGCTGC
TGCCACCGCTGAGCAATAACTAGCATAACCCCTTGGGGCCTCTAAACGGGTCTTGAGGGGTTTTTTGCTG
AAAGGAGGAACTATATCCGGATTGGCGAATGGG
[124 nt withheld, positions 594-717]
C
[91 nt withheld, positions 719-809]
A
[49 nt withheld, positions 811-859]
CCTTTGACGTTGGAGTCCACGTTCTTT
[37 nt withheld, positions 887-923]
ACCCTATCTCGGTCTATTCTTTTGATTTATAAGGGATTTTGCCGATTTCGGCCTATTGGTTAAAAAATGA
GCTGATTTAACAAAAATTTAACGCGAATTTTAACAAAATATTAACGCTTACAATTTAGGTGGCACTTTTC
GGGGAAATGTGCGCGGAACCCCTATTTGTTTATTTTTCTAAATACATTCAAATATGTATCCGCTCATGAA
TTAATTCTTAGAAAAACTCATCGAGCATCAAATGAAACTGCAATTTATTCATATCAGGATTATCAATACC
ATATTTTTGAAAAAGCCGTTTCTGTAATGAAGGAGAAAACTCACCGAGGCAGTTCCATAGGATGGCAAGA
TCCTGGTATCGGTCTGCGATTCCGACTCGTCCAACATCAATACAACCTATTAATTTCCCCTCGTCAAAAA
TAAGGTTATCAAGTGAGAAATCACCATGAGTGACGACTGAATCCGGTGAGAATGGCAAAAGTTTATGCAT
TTCTTTCCAGACTTGTTCAACAGGCCAGCCATTACGCTCGTCATCAAAATCACTCGCATCAACCAAACCG
TTATTCATTCGTGATTGCGCCTGAGCGAGACGAAATACGCGATCGCTGTTAAAAGGACAATTACAAACAG
GAATCGAATGCAACCGGCGCAGGAACACTGCCAGCGCATCAACAATATTTTCACCTGAATCAGGATATTC
TTCTAATACCTGGAATGCTGTTTTCCCGGGGATCGCAGTGGTGAGTAACCATGCATCATCAGGAGTACGG
ATAAAATGCTTGATGGTCGGAAGAGGCATAAATTCCGTCAGCCAGTTTAGTCTGACCATCTCATCTGTAA
CATCATTGGCAACGCTACCTTTGCCATGTTTCAGAAACAACTCTGGCGCATCGGGCTTCCCATACAATCG
ATAGATTGTCGCACCTGATTGCCCGACATTATCGCGAGCCCATTTATACCCATATAAATCAGCATCCATG
TTGGAATTTAATCGCGGCCTAGAGCAAGACGTTTCCCGTTGAATATGGCTCATAACACCCCTTGTATTAC
TGTTTATGTAAGCAGACAGTTTTATTGTTCATGACCAAAATCCCTTAACGTGAGTTTTCGTTCCACTGAG
CGTCAGACCCCGTAGAAAAGATCAAAGGATCTTCTTGAGATCCTTTTTTTCTGCGCGTAATCTGCTGCTT
GCAAACAAAAAAACCACCGCTACCAGCGGTGGTTTGTTTGCCGGATCAAGAGCTACCAACTCTTTTTCCG
AAGGTAACTGGCTTCAGCAGAGCGCAGATACCAAATACTGTCCTTCTAGTGTAGCCGTAGTTAGGCCACC
ACTTCAAGAACTCTGTAGCACCGCCTACATACCTCGCTCTGCTAATCCTGTTACCAGTGGCTGCTGCCAG
TGGCGATAAGTCGTGTCTTACCGGGTTGGACTCAAGACGATAGTTACCGGATAAGGCGCAGCGGTCGGGC
TGAACGGGGGGTTCGTGCACACAGCCCAGCTTGGAGCGAACGACCTACACCGAACTGAGATACCTACAGC
GTGAGCTATGAGAAAGCGCCACGCTTCCCGAAGGGAGAAAGGCGGACAGGTATCCGGTAAGCGGCAGGGT
CGGAACAGGAGAGCGCACGAGGGAGCTTCCAGGGGGAAACGCCTGGTATCTTTATAGTCCTGTCGGGTTT
CGCCACCTCTGACTTGAGCGTCGATTTTTGTGATGCTCGTCAGGGGGGCGGAGCCTATGGAAAAACGCCA
GCAACGCGGCCTTTTTACGGTTCCTGGCCTTTTGCTGGCCTTTTGCTCACATGTTCTTTCCTGCGTTATC
CCCTGATTCTGTGGATAACCGTATTACCGCCTTTGAGTGAGCTGATACCGCTCGCCGCAGCCGAACGACC
GAGCGCAGCGAGTCAGTGAGCGAGGAAGCGGAAGAGCGCCTGATGCGGTATTTTCTCCTTACGCATCTGT
GCGGTATTTCACACCGCAATGGTGCACTCTCAGTACAATCTGCTCTGATGCCGCATAGTTAAGCCAGTAT
ACACTCCGCTATCGCTACGTGACTGGGTCATGGCTGCGCCCCGACACCCGCCAACACCCGCTGACGCGCC
CTGACGGGCTTGTCTGCTCCCGGCATCCGCTTACAGACAAGCTGTGACCGTCTCCGGGAGCTGCATGTGT
CAGAGGTTTTCACCGTCATCACCGAAACGCGCGAGGCAGCTGCGGTAAAGCTCATCAGCGTGGTCGTGAA
GCGATTCACAGATGTCTGCCTGTTCATCCGCGTCCAGCTCGTTGAGTTTCTCCAGAAGCGTTAATGTCTG
GCTTCTGATAAAGCGGGCCATGTTAAGGGCGGTTTTTTCCTGTTTGGTCACTGATGCCTCCGTGTAAGGG
GGATTTCTGTTCATGGGGGTAATGATACCGATGAAACGAGAGAGGATGCTCACGATACGGGTTACTGATG
ATGAACATGCCCGGTTACTGGAACGTTGTGAGGGTAAACAACTGGCGGTATGGATGCGGCGGGACCAGAG
AAAAATCACTCAGGGTCAATGCCAGCGCTTCGTTAATACAGATGTAGGTGTTCCACAGGGTAGCCAGCAG
CATCCTGCGATGCAGATCCGGAACATAATGGTGCAGGGCGCTGACTTCCGCGTTTCCAGACTTTACGAAA
CACGGAAACCGAAGACCATTCATGTTGTTGCTCAGGTCGCAGACGTTTTGCAGCAGCAGTCGCTTCACGT
TCGCTCGCGTATCGGTGATTCATTCTGCTAACCAGTAAGGCAACCCCGCCAGCCTAGCCGGGTCCTCAAC
GACAGGAGCACGATCATGCGCACCCGTGGGGCCGCCATGCCGGCGATAATGGCCTGCTTCTCGCCGAAAC
GTTTGGTGGCGGGACCAGTGACGAAGGCTTGAGCGAGGGCGTGCAAGATTCCGAATACCGCAAGCGACAG
GCCGATCATCGTCGCGCTCCAGCGAAAGCGGTCCTCGCCGAAAATGACCCAGAGCGCTGCCGGCACCTGT
CCTACGAGTTGCATGATAAAGAAGACAGTCATAAGTGCGGCGACGATAGTCATGCCCCGCGCCCACCGGA
AGGAGCTGACTGGGTTGAAGGCTCTCAAGGGCATCGGTCGAGATCCCGGTGCCTAATGAGTGAGCTAACT
TACATTAATTGCGTTGCGCTCACTGCCCGCTTTCCAGTCGGGAAACCTGTCGTGCCAGCTGCATTAATGA
ATCGGCCAACGCGCGGGGAGAGGCGGTTTGCGTATTGGGCGCCAGGGTGGTTTTTCTTTTCACCAGTGAG
ACGGGCAACAGCTGATTGCCCTTCACCGCCTGGCCCTGAGAGAGTTGCAGCAAGCGGTCCACGCTGGTTT
GCCCCAGCAGGCGAAAATCCTGTTTGATGGTGGTTAACGGCGGGATATAACATGAGCTGTCTTCGGTATC
GTCGTATCCCACTACCGAGATATCCGCACCAACGCGCAGCCCGGACTCGGTAATGGCGCGCATTGCGCCC
AGCGCCATCTGATCGTTGGCAACCAGCATCGCAGTGGGAACGATGCCCTCATTCAGCATTTGCATGGTTT
GTTGAAAACCGGACATGGCACTCCAGTCGCCTTCCCGTTCCGCTATCGGCTGAATTTGATTGCGAGTGAG
ATATTTATGCCAGCCAGCCAGACGCAGACGCGCCGAGACAGAACTTAATGGGCCCGCTAACAGCGCGATT
TGCTGGTGACCCAATGCGACCAGATGCTCCACGCCCAGTCGCGTACCGTCTTCATGGGAGAAAATAATAC
TGTTGATGGGTGTCTGGTCAGAGACATCAAGAAATAACGCCGGAACATTAGTGCAGGCAGCTTCCACAGC
AATGGCATCCTGGTCATCCAGCGGATAGTTAATGATCAGCCCACTGACGCGTTGCGCGAGAAGATTGTGC
ACCGCCGCTTTACAGGCTTCGACGCCGCTTCGTTCTACCATCGACACCACCACGCTGGCACCCAGTTGAT
CGGCGCGAGATTTAATCGCCGCGACAATTTGCGACGGCGCGTGCAGGGCCAGACTGGAGGTGGCAACGCC
AATCAGCAACGACTGTTTGCCCGCCAGTTGTTGTGCCACGCGGTTGGGAATGTAATTCAGCTCCGCCATC
GCCGCTTCCACTTTTTCCCGCGTTTTCGCAGAAACGTGGCTGGCCTGGTTCACCACGCGGGAAACGGTCT
GATAAGAGACACCGGCATACTCTGCGACATCGTATAACGTTACTGGTTTCACATTCACCACCCTGAATTG
ACTCTCTTCCGGGCGCTATCATGCCATACCGCGAAAGGTTTTGCGCCATTCGATGGTGTCCGGGATCTCG
ACGCTCTCCCTTATGCGACTCCTGCATTAGGAAGCAGCCCAGTAGTAGGTTGAGGCCGTTGAGCACCGCC
GCCGCAAGGAATGGTGCATGCAAGGAGATGGCGCCCAACAGTCCCCCGGCCACGGGGCCTGCCACCATAC
CCACGCCGAAACAAGCGCTCATGAGCCCGAAGTGGCGAGCCCGATCTTCCCCATCGGTGATGTCGGCGAT
ATAGGCGCCAGCAACCGCACCTGTGGCGCCGGTGATGCCGGCCACGATGCGTCCGGCGTAGAGGATCGAG
ATCTCGATCCCGCGAAAT
