>Addgene plasmid #127292 | 6C1Y | depositor partial sequence | sequence record 243362 | Insert sequence
TCCCCCAAACAGCGGCGCTCCATCATCCGTGACCGGGGACCCATGTATGATGACCCCACCCTGCCTGAAG
GCTGGACACGGAAGCTTAAGCAAAGGAAATCTGGCCGCTCTGCTGGGAAGTATGATGTGTATTTGATCAA
TCCCCAGGGAAAAGCCTTTCGCTCTAAAGTGGAGTTGATTGCGTACTTCGAAAAGGTAGGCGACACATCC
CTGGACCCTAATGATTTTGACTTCACGGTAACTGGGAGAGGGAGC
